>Addgene plasmid #240756 | SAGA007 | addgene full sequence | sequence record 483919 | Addgene NGS Result
TTAATTAAGCGTTGCGCTTGACGGCTAGCTCAGTCCTAGGTACAGTGCTAGCTACTAGAGATTAAAGAGG
AGAAAGGGGGGATGAAGGCTATTTTCGTACTGAAACATCTTAATCATGCTAAGGAGGTTTTCTAATGAGC
AAAGGAGAAGAACTTTTCACTGGAGTTGTGCCAATTCTTGTTGAATTAGATGGTGATGTTAATGGGCACA
AATTTTCTGTCAGTGGAGAGGGTGAAGGTGATGCTACATACGGAAAACTCACCCTTAAATTTATTTGCAC
TACTGGAAAACTACCTGTTCCATGGCCAACACTTGTCACTACTCTGACCTATGGCGTTCAATGCTTTTCC
CGTTATCCGGATCACATGAAACGGCATGACTTTTTCAAGAGTGCCATGCCCGAAGGTTATGTACAGGAAC
GCACTATATCTTTCAAAGATGACGGGAACTACAAGACGCGTGCTGAAGTCAAGTTTGAAGGTGATACCCT
TGTTAATCGTATCGAGTTAAAGGGTATTGATTTTAAAGAAGATGGAAACATTCTCGGACACAAACTAGAG
TACAACTATAACTCACACAATGTATACATCACGGCAGACAAACAAAAGAATGGAATCAAAGCTAACTTCA
AAATTCGCCACAACATTGAAGATGGTTCCGTTCAACTAGCAGACCATTATCAACAAAATACTCCAATTGG
CGATGGCCCTGTCCTTTTACCAGACAACCATTACCTGTCGACACAATCTGCCCTTTCGAAAGATCCCAAC
GAAAAGCGTGACCACATGGTCCTTCTTGAGTTTGTAACTGCTGCTGGGATTACACATGGCATGGATGAGC
TCTACAAATGACCAATTATTGAAGGCCGCTAACGCGGCCTTTTTTTGTTTCTGGTCTCCCAAAAATTTAT
TTGCTTATTAATCATCCGGCTCGTATAATGTGTGGAGGGCCCAAGTTCACTTAAAAAGGAGATTGGACAT
GAAGTCCAACAATGCGCTCATCGTCATCCTCGGCACCGTCACCCTGGATGCTGTAGGCATAGGCTTGGTT
ATGCCGGTACTGCCGGGCCTCTTGCGGGATATCGTCCATTCCGACAGCATCGCCAGTCACTATGGCGTGC
TGCTAGCGCTATATGCGTTGATGCAATTTCTATGCGCACCCGTTCTCGGAGCACTGTCCGACCGCTTTGG
CCGCCGCCCAGTCCTGCTCGCTTCGCTACTTGGAGCCACTATCGACTACGCGATCATGGCGACCACACCC
GTCCTGTGGATTCTCTACGCCGGACGCATCGTGGCCGGCATCACCGGCGCCACAGGTGCGGTTGCTGGCG
CCTATATCGCCGACATCACCGATGGGGAAGATCGGGCTCGCCACTTCGGGCTCATGAGCGCTTGTTTCGG
CGTGGGTATGGTGGCAGGCCCCGTGGCCGGGGGACTGTTGGGCGCCATCTCCCTGCACGCACCATTCCTT
GCGGCGGCGGTGCTCAACGGCCTCAACCTACTACTGGGCTGCTTCCTAATGCAGGAGTCGCATAAGGGAG
AGCGCCGTCCGATGCCCTTGAGAGCCTTCAACCCAGTCAGCTCCTTCCGGTGGGCGCGGGGCATGACCAT
TGTGGCCGCACTTATGACTGTCTTCTTTATCATGCAACTCGTAGGACAGGTGCCGGCAGCGCTCTGGGTC
ATTTTCGGCGAGGACCGCTTTCGCTGGAGCGCGACGATGAGCGGCCTGTCGCTTGCGGTATTCGGAATCT
TGCACGCCCTCGCTCAAGCCTTCGTCACTGGTCCCGCCACCAAACGTTTCGGCGAGAAGCAGGCCATTAT
CGCCGGCATGGCGGCCGACGCGCTGGGCTACGTCTTGCTGGCGTTCGCGACGCGAGGCTGGATGGCCTTC
CCCATTATGATTCTTCTCGCTTCCGGCGGCATCGGGATGCCCGCGTTGCAGGCCATGCTGTCCAGGCAGG
TAGATGACGACCATCAGGGACAGCTTCAAGGATCGCTCGCGGCTCTTACCAGCCTAACTTCGATCACTGG
ACCGCTGATCGTCACGGCGATTTATGCCGCCTCGGCGAGCACATGGAACGGGTTGGCATGGATTGTAGGC
GCCGCCCTATACCTTGTCTGCCTCCCCGCGTTGCGTCGCGGTGCATGGAGCCGGGCCACCTCGACCTGAG
ACAATTGTCCAGATAAAAAAAATCCTTAGCTTTCGCTAAGGATGATTTCTTTATTGTAATTCATTAAGCA
TTCTGCCGACATGGAAGCCATCACAAACGGCATGATGAACCTGAATCGCCAGCGGCATCAGCACCTTGTC
GCCTTGCGTATAATATTTGCCCATGGTGAAAACGGGGGCGAAGAAGTTGTCCATATTGGCCACGTTTAAA
TCAAAACTGGTGAAACTCACCCAGGGATTGGCTGAGACGAAAAACATATTCTCAATAAACCCTTTAGGGA
AATAGGCCAGGTTTTCACCGTAACACGCCACATCTTGCGAATATATGTGTAGAAACTGCCGGAAATCGTC
GTGGTATTCACTCCAGAGCGATGAAAACGTTTCAGTTTGCTCATGGAAAACGGTGTAACAAGGGTGAACA
CTATCCCATATCACCAGCTCACCGTCTTTCATTGCCATACGAAATTCCGGATGAGCATTCATCAGGCGGG
CAAGAATGTGAATAAAGGCCGGATAAAACTTGTGCTTATTTTTCTTTACGGTCTTTAAAAAGGCCGTAAT
ATCCAGCTGAACGGTCTGGTTATAGGTACATTGAGCAACTGACTGAAATGCCTCAAAATGTTCTTTACGA
TGCCATTGGGATATATCAACGGTGGTATATCCAGTGATTTTTTTCTCCATTTTAGCTTCCTTAGCTCCTG
AAAATCTCGATAACTCAAAAAATACGCCCGGTAGTGATCTTATTTCATTATGGTGAAAGTTGGAACCTCT
TACGTGCCGATCAACGTCTCATTTTCGCCAACTAGTCTGGATTCTCACCAATAAAAAACGCCCGGCGGCA
ACCGAGCGTTCTGAACAAATCCAGATGGAGTTCTGAGGTCATTACTGGATCTATCAACAGGAGTCCAAGG
GGTCCCCAATAATTACGATTTAAATGACAAGGGTCCTTTTCCGCTGCATAACCCTGCTTCGGGGTCATTA
TAGCGATTTTTTCGGTATATCCATCCTTTTTCGCACGATATACAGGATTTTGCCAAAGGGTTCGTGTAGA
CTTTCCTTGGTGTATCCAACGGCGTCAGCCGGGCAGGATAGGTGAAGTAGGCCCACCCGCGAGCGGGTGT
TCCTTCTTCACTGTCCCTTATTCGCACCTGGCGGTGCTCAACGGGAATCCTGCTCTGCGAGGCTGGCCGT
AGGCCGGCCCCGTAGAAAAGATCAAAGGATCTTCTTGAGATCCTTTTTTTCTGCGCGTAATCTGCTGCTT
GCAAACAAAAAAACCACCGCTACCAGCGGTGGTTTGTTTGCCGGATCAAGAGCTACCAACTCTTTTTCCG
AAGGTAACTGGCTTCAGCAGAGCGCAGATACCAAATACTGTCCTTCTAGTGTAGCCGTAGTTAGGCCACC
ACTTCAAGAACTCTGTAGCACCGCCTACATACCTCGCTCTGCTAATCCTGTTACCAGTGGCTGCTGCCAG
TGGCGATAAGTCGTGTCTTACCGGGTTGGACTCAAGACGATAGTTACCGGATAAGGCGCAGCGGTCGGGC
TGAACGGGGGGTTCGTGCACACAGCCCAGCTTGGAGCGAACGACCTACACCGAACTGAGATACCTACAGC
GTGAGCTATGAGAAAGCGCCACGCTTCCCGAAGGGAGAAAGGCGGACAGGTATCCGGTAAGCGGCAGGGT
CGGAACAGGAGAGCGCACGAGGTAGCTTCCAGGGGGAAACGCCTGGTATCTTTATAGTCCTGTCGGGTTT
CGCCACCTCTGACTTGAGCGTCGATTTTTGTGATGCTCGTCAGGGGGGCGGAGCCTATGGAAAAACGCCA
GCAACGCGGCCTTTTTACGGTTCCTGGCCTTTTGCTGGCCTTTTGCTCACATGTTCTTTCCTGCGTTATC
CCCTGATTCTGTGGATAACCGTATTACCGCCTTTGAGTGAGCTGATACCGCTCGCCGCAGCCGAACGACC
GAGCGCAGCGAGTCAGTGAGCGAGGAAGCGGAAGAGCGCCTGATGCGGTATTTTCTCCTTACGCATCTGT
GCGGTATTTCACACCGCATATGGTGCACTCTCAGTACAATCTGCTCTGATGCCGCATAGTTAAGCCAGTA
TACACTCCGCTATCGCTACGTGACTGGGTCATGGCTGCGCCCCGACACCCGCCAACACCCGCTGACGCGC
CCTGACGGGCTTGTCTGCTCCCGGCATCCGCTTACAGACAAGCTGTGACCGTCTCCGGGAGCTGCATGTG
TCAGAGGTTTTCACCGTCATTACCGAAACGCGCGAGGCAGCTGCGGTAAAGCTCATCAGCGTGGTCGTGC
AGCGATTCACAGATGTCTGCCTGTTCATCCGCGTCCAGCTCGTTGAGTTTCTCCAGAAGCGTTAATGTCT
GGCTTCTGATAAAGCGGGCCATGTTAAGGGCGGTTTTTTCCTGTTTGGTCACTGATGCCTCCGTGTAAGG
GGGATTTCTGTTCATGGGGGTAATGATACCGATGAAACGAGAGAGGATGCTCACGATACGGGTTACTGAT
GATGAACATGCCCGGTTACTGGAACGTTGTGAGGGTAAACAACTGGCGGTATGGATGCGGCGGGGGCGCG
CCCAGCTGTCTAGGGCGGCGGATTTGTCCTACTCAGGAGAGCGTTCACCGACAAACAACAGATAAAACGA
AAGGCCCAGTCTTTCGACTGAGCCTTTCGTTTTATTTGATGCCT
Features (pLannotate 1.2.2; 14 found; start..end, strand, type, name):
     18..42      +  promoter       J23119(SpeI) promoter (fragment): bacterial promoter (Registry of Standard Biological Parts BBa J23119) modified to end with an SpeI site
    135..848     +  CDS            Folding Reporter GFP: Folding Reporter GFP is a basic (constitutively fluorescent) green fluorescent protein published in 1999, derived from Aequorea victoria.
    917..940     +  promoter       trc promoter (fragment): strong E. coli promoter; hybrid between the trp and lac UV5 promoters
    979..2169    +  CDS            TcR: tetracycline efflux protein; tet; confers resistance to tetracycline
   2180..2219    -  terminator     bacterial terminator (fragment): putative bacterial transcription terminator
   2224..2850    -  CDS            CmR (fragment): chloramphenicol acetyltransferase; cat; confers resistance to chloramphenicol
   2851..2953    -  promoter       cat promoter: promoter of the E. coli cat gene encoding chloramphenicol acetyltransferase
   2981..3075    -  terminator     lambda t0 terminator: transcription terminator from phage lambda
   3251..3359    +  oriT           oriT: incP origin of transfer
   3395..3983    +  rep_origin     ori: high-copy-number ColE1/pMB1/pBR322/pUC origin of replication
   4169..4309    -  misc_feature   bom: basis of mobility region from pBR322
   4411..4602    -  CDS            rop: Rop protein, which maintains plasmids at low copy number; rop
   4643..4753    +  CDS            mbeC (fragment): MBEC_ECOLX - Experimental evidence at protein level: Swiss-Prot protein existence level 1. Required for efficient mobilization of ColE1 plasmid and is thus essential to promote the specific transfer of the plasmid during conjugation. Probably functions by inducing DNA bending, helping the MbeA relaxase to melt the DNA around the nic site and cleave the phosphodiester bond. Binds specifically double-stranded DNA (dsDNA) containing the ColE1 oriT but does not recognize the inverted repeat (IR). From Escherichia coli.
   4782..4868    -  terminator     rrnB T1 terminator: Escherichia coli rrnB; transcription terminator T1 from the E. coli rrnB gene
