[The description below was written by a language model from this plasmid's Addgene catalogue record and pLannotate feature annotations shown in this document.]
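Description:
SAGA007 is a 4,874-nt synthetic biology plasmid built on a pSEVAx91 backbone and propagated in E. coli under tetracycline selection. It replicates from a pBR322-type ColE1/pMB1 origin accompanied by the bom region and the rop gene. Rop normally restrains copy number, although the catalogue entry lists the plasmid as high copy. An incP oriT, typical of SEVA vectors, is present for conjugative mobilisation, along with a short mbeC fragment. The lambda t0 and rrnB T1 terminators insulate the cargo region from the backbone.

The payload is the "SAGA" triple selection cassette, gfp – tetA – CmTrunc. According to the insert name, a constitutive Anderson-family J23100 promoter and a low-strength bicistronic design (BCD) translation element drive a GFP reporter. The annotation software matched the promoter as a fragment of the related J23119 and the reporter as Folding Reporter GFP. Downstream lies tetA, the tetracycline efflux gene, preceded by a short trc promoter-like fragment. The record notes a mutation in its translation initiation region, and the "pBR322-ROP" label in the insert name suggests this expression level was tuned for this replicon, though the record does not say so explicitly. On the opposite strand, the cat promoter drives a truncated chloramphenicol acetyltransferase gene, annotated only as a fragment and so presumably non-functional as it stands.

The stated purpose is in vivo recombineering of plasmid DNA in E. coli. The cassette combines a fluorescent screen, a tetracycline marker and an incomplete chloramphenicol marker. The record does not spell out how each of these elements is used during selection.
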