Addgene plasmid #240756: SAGA007
Purpose: Plasmid contains the triple selection cassette gfp - tetApBR322-ROP- CmTrunc that allows for in vivo recombineering in E.coli.
Depositing lab: Morten Norholm. Depositing organization: Danmarks Tekniske Universitet. Publication: Simple and robust in vivo engineering of plasmid DNA at any copy number in Escherichia coli. Sepulchro AGV, Kozlowski HCJ, Norholm MHH. Commun Biol. 2025 Jun 17;8(1):933. doi: 10.1038/s42003-025-08361-9. PubMed 40527904.
Backbone
  Vector backbone: pSEVAx91
  Vector type: Synthetic Biology
Growth in bacteria
  Bacterial resistance: Tetracycline, 10 μg/mL
  Growth temperature: 37°C
  Growth strain: DH5alpha
  Copy number: High Copy
Gene/Insert
  Gene/Insert name: SAGA pBR322-ROP J23100 BCD_low - gfp - tetApBR322-ROP- CmTrunc
  Species: Unspecified
  Mutation: Mutation on translation initiation region of tetA
  Cloning method: Other
Terms and licenses: Academic/Nonprofit Terms; Industry Terms: Not Available to Industry
How to cite: SAGA007 was a gift from Morten Norholm (Addgene plasmid # 240756 ; http://n2t.net/addgene:240756 ; RRID:Addgene_240756)
